>Addgene plasmid #153269 | pDGE478 | addgene full sequence | sequence record 307102 | Addgene NGS Result
TCGCGCGTTTCGGTGATGACGGTGAAAACCTCTGACACATGCAGCTCCCGGAGACGGTCACAGCTTGTCT
GTAAGCGGATGCCGGGAGCAGACAAGCCCGTCAGGGCGCGTCAGCGGGTGTTGGCGGGTGTCGGGGCTGG
CTTAACTATGCGGCATCAGAGCAGATTGTACTGAGAGTGCACCATATGCGGTGTGAAATACCGCACAGAT
GCGTAAGGAGAAAATACCGCATCAGGCGCCATTCGCCATTCAGGCTGCGCAACTGTTGGGAAGGGCGATC
GGTGCGGGCCTCTTCGCTATTACGCCAGCTGGCGAAAGGGGGATGTGCTGCAAGGCGATTAAGTTGGGTA
ACGCCAGGGTTTTCCCAGTCACGACGTTGTAAAACGACGGCCAGTGAATTCGAGCTCGGTACCTCGCGAA
TGCATCTAGATTTTGGTCTCAATGGCAAAAACTTCAAAATCTAACACAAATTTTTATTGTATTTGAGCAG
ATTTGCATAATAGTCAGCGAAGCTGTGTCAAGGGCCAACATATTATTCCCACATCGGTAGGTCAACACAT
AAACTCCAGGTTTATGAGGCTTCGTAGCAGTAGCACATGTCAAAGTCTTCTGAGACGTTGATCGGCACGT
AAGAGGTTCCAACTTTCACCATAATGAAATAAGATCACTACCGGGCGTATTTTTTGAGTTATCGAGATTT
TCAGGAGCTAAGGAAGCTAAAATGGAGAAAAAAATCACTGGATATACCACCGTTGATATATCCCAATGGC
ATCGTAAAGAACATTTTGAGGCATTTCAGTCAGTTGCTCAATGTACCTATAACCAGACCGTTCAGCTGGA
TATTACGGCCTTTTTAAAGACCGTAAAGAAAAATAAGCACAAGTTTTATCCGGCCTTTATTCACATTCTT
GCCCGCCTGATGAATGCTCATCCGGAATTCCGTATGGCAATGAAAGACGGTGAGCTGGTGATATGGGATA
GTGTTCACCCTTGTTACACCGTTTTCCATGAGCAAACTGAAACGTTTTCATCGCTCTGGAGTGAATACCA
CGACGATTTCCGGCAGTTTCTACACATATATTCGCAAGATGTGGCGTGTTACGGTGAAAACCTGGCCTAT
TTCCCTAAAGGGTTTATTGAGAATATGTTTTTCGTCTCAGCCAATCCCTGGGTGAGTTTCACCAGTTTTG
ATTTAAACGTGGCCAATATGGACAACTTCTTCGCCCCCGTTTTCACCATGGGCAAATATTATACGCAAGG
CGACAAGGTGCTGATGCCGCTGGCGATTCAGGTTCATCATGCCGTTTGTGATGGCTTCCATGTCGGTAGA
ATGCTTAATGAATTACAACAGTACTGCGATGAGTGGCAGGGGGGGCGTAAACGCCGCGTGGATCCGGCTT
ACTAAAAGCCAGATAACAGTATGCGTATTTGCGCGCTGATTTTTGCGGTATAAGAATATATACTGATATG
TATACCCGAAGTATGTCAAAAAGAGGTATGCTATGAAGCAGCGTATTACAGTGACAGTTGACAGCGACAG
CTATCAGTTGCTCAAGGCATATATGATGTCAATATCTCCGGTCTGGTAAGCACAACCATGCAGAATGAAG
CCCGTCGTCTGCGTGCCGAACGCTGGAAAGCGGAAAATCAGGAAGGGATGGCTGAGGTCGCCCGGTTTAT
TGAAATGAACGGCTCTTTTGCTGACGAGAACAGGGGCTGGTGAAATGCAGTTTAAGGTTTACACCTATAA
AAGAGAGAGCCGTTATCGTCTGTTTGTGGATGTACAGAGTGATATTATTGACACGCCCGGGCGACGGATG
GTGATCCCCCTGGCCAGTGCACGTCTGCTGTCAGATAAAGTCTCCCGTGAACTTTACCCGGTGGTGCATA
TCGGGGATGAAAGCTGGCGCATGATGACCACCGATATGGCCAGTGTGCCGGTTTCCGTTATCGGGGAAGA
AGTGGCTGATCTCAGCCACCGCGAAAATGACATCAAAAACGCCATTAACCTGATGTTCTGGGGAATATAA
ATGTCAGGCTCCCTTATACACAGCCAGTCGAAGACTTGTTTCAGAGCTATGCTGGAAACAGCATAGCAAG
TTGAAATAAGGCTAGTCCGTTATCAACTTGAAAAAGTGGCACCGAGTCGGTGCTTTTTTTTGACTTGAGA
CCAAAATCGGATCCCGGGCCCGTCGACTGCAGAGGCCTGCATGCAAGCTTGGCGTAATCATGGTCATAGC
TGTTTCCTGTGTGAAATTGTTATCCGCTCACAATTCCACACAACATACGAGCCGGAAGCATAAAGTGTAA
AGCCTGGGGTGCCTAATGAGTGAGCTAACTCACATTAATTGCGTTGCGCTCACTGCCCGCTTTCCAGTCG
GGAAACCTGTCGTGCCAGCTGCATTAATGAATCGGCCAACGCGCGGGGAGAGGCGGTTTGCGTATTGGGC
GCTCTTCCGCTTCCTCGCTCACTGACTCGCTGCGCTCGGTCGTTCGGCTGCGGCGAGCGGTATCAGCTCA
CTCAAAGGCGGTAATACGGTTATCCACAGAATCAGGGGATAACGCAGGAAAGAACATGTGAGCAAAAGGC
CAGCAAAAGGCCAGGAACCGTAAAAAGGCCGCGTTGCTGGCGTTTTTCCATAGGCTCCGCCCCCCTGACG
AGCATCACAAAAATCGACGCTCAAGTCAGAGGTGGCGAAACCCGACAGGACTATAAAGATACCAGGCGTT
TCCCCCTGGAAGCTCCCTCGTGCGCTCTCCTGTTCCGACCCTGCCGCTTACCGGATACCTGTCCGCCTTT
CTCCCTTCGGGAAGCGTGGCGCTTTCTCATAGCTCACGCTGTAGGTATCTCAGTTCGGTGTAGGTCGTTC
GCTCCAAGCTGGGCTGTGTGCACGAACCCCCCGTTCAGCCCGACCGCTGCGCCTTATCCGGTAACTATCG
TCTTGAGTCCAACCCGGTAAGACACGACTTATCGCCACTGGCAGCAGCCACTGGTAACAGGATTAGCAGA
GCGAGGTATGTAGGCGGTGCTACAGAGTTCTTGAAGTGGTGGCCTAACTACGGCTACACTAGAAGAACAG
TATTTGGTATCTGCGCTCTGCTGAAGCCAGTTACCTTCGGAAAAAGAGTTGGTAGCTCTTGATCCGGCAA
ACAAACCACCGCTGGTAGCGGTGGTTTTTTTGTTTGCAAGCAGCAGATTACGCGCAGAAAAAAAGGATCT
CAAGAAGATCCTTTGATCTTTTCTACGGGGTCTGACGCTCAGTGGAACGAAAACTCACGTTAAGGGATTT
TGGTCATGAGATTATCAAAAAGGATCTTCACCTAGATCCTTTTAAATTAAAAATGAAGTTTTAAATCAAT
CTAAAGTATATATGAGTAAACTTGGTCTGACAGTTACCAATGCTTAATCAGTGAGGCACCTATCTCAGCG
ATCTGTCTATTTCGTTCATCCATAGTTGCCTGACTCCCCGTCGTGTAGATAACTACGATACGGGAGGGCT
TACCATCTGGCCCCAGTGCTGCAATGATACCGCGAGATCCACGCTCACCGGCTCCAGATTTATCAGCAAT
AAACCAGCCAGCCGGAAGGGCCGAGCGCAGAAGTGGTCCTGCAACTTTATCCGCCTCCATCCAGTCTATT
AATTGTTGCCGGGAAGCTAGAGTAAGTAGTTCGCCAGTTAATAGTTTGCGCAACGTTGTTGCCATTGCTA
CAGGCATCGTGGTGTCACGCTCGTCGTTTGGTATGGCTTCATTCAGCTCCGGTTCCCAACGATCAAGGCG
AGTTACATGATCCCCCATGTTGTGCAAAAAAGCGGTTAGCTCCTTCGGTCCTCCGATCGTTGTCAGAAGT
AAGTTGGCCGCAGTGTTATCACTCATGGTTATGGCAGCACTGCATAATTCTCTTACTGTCATGCCATCCG
TAAGATGCTTTTCTGTGACTGGTGAGTACTCAACCAAGTCATTCTGAGAATAGTGTATGCGGCGACCGAG
TTGCTCTTGCCCGGCGTCAATACGGGATAATACCGCGCCACATAGCAGAACTTTAAAAGTGCTCATCATT
GGAAAACGTTCTTCGGGGCGAAAACTCTCAAGGATCTTACCGCTGTTGAGATCCAGTTCGATGTAACCCA
CTCGTGCACCCAACTGATCTTCAGCATCTTTTACTTTCACCAGCGTTTCTGGGTGAGCAAAAACAGGAAG
GCAAAATGCCGCAAAAAAGGGAATAAGGGCGACACGGAAATGTTGAATACTCATACTCTTCCTTTTTCAA
TATTATTGAAGCATTTATCAGGGTTATTGTCTCATGAGCGGATACATATTTGAATGTATTTAGAAAAATA
AACAAATAGGGGTTCCGCGCACATTTCCCCGAAAAGTGCCACCTGACGTCTAAGAAACCATTATTATCAT
GACATTAACCTATAAAAATAGGCGTATCACGAGGCCCTTTCGTC
Features (pLannotate 1.2.2; 15 found; start..end, strand, type, name):
    137..236     +  misc_feature   bom (fragment): basis of mobility region from pBR322
    242..399     -  CDS            lacZα (fragment): LacZα fragment of β-galactosidase; lacZ fragment
    619..721     +  promoter       cat promoter: promoter of the E. coli cat gene encoding chloramphenicol acetyltransferase
    722..1380    +  CDS            CmR: chloramphenicol acetyltransferase; cat; confers resistance to chloramphenicol
   1562..1720    +  CDS            ccdA (fragment): CCDA_ECO57 - Also known as H, letA. Experimental evidence at protein level: Swiss-Prot protein existence level 1. Antitoxin component of a type II toxin-antitoxin (TA) system which inhibits the post-segregational killing (PSK) of plasmid-free cells, also referred to as a plasmid addiction system. Binds to and blocks the activity of CcdB; will also remove bound CcdB protein from the CcdB-GyrA complex by forming a CcdA-CcdB complex, a process termed rejuvenation. Functions as a transcriptional corepressor for the ccdAB operon, repression also requires CcdB (By similarity). From Escherichia coli
   1725..2027    +  CDS            ccdB: CCDB_ECOLI - Also known as G, letB, letD. Experimental evidence at protein level: Swiss-Prot protein existence level 1. Toxic component of a type II toxin-antitoxin (TA) system, functioning in plasmid maintainence. Responsible for the post- segregational killing (PSK) of plasmid-free cells, also referred to as a plasmid addiction system. Half-life of over 2 hours. Cell killing by CcdB is accompanied by filamentation, defects in chromosome and plasmid segregation, defects in cell division, formation of anucleate cells, decreased DNA synthesis and plasmid loss. Interferes with the activity of DN
   2086..2153    +  misc_RNA       tracrRNA (fragment): trans-activating CRISPR RNA for the Streptococcus pyogenes CRISPR/Cas9 system
   2257..2273    -  protein_bind   lac operator: The lac repressor binds to the lac operator to inhibit transcription in E. coli. This inhibition can be relieved by adding lactose or isopropyl-β-D-thiogalactopyranoside (IPTG). lac repressor encoded by lacI
   2281..2311    -  promoter       lac promoter: promoter for the E. coli lac operon
   2326..2347    -  protein_bind   CAP binding site: CAP binding activates transcription in the presence of cAMP. E. coli catabolite activator protein
   2360..2452    -  CDS            lacI (fragment): lac repressor; lacI; The lac repressor binds to the lac operator to inhibit transcription in E. coli. This inhibition can be relieved by adding lactose or isopropyl-β-D-thiogalactopyranoside (IPTG).
   2635..3223    -  rep_origin     ori: high-copy-number ColE1/pMB1/pBR322/pUC origin of replication
   3394..4254    -  CDS            AmpR: β-lactamase; bla; confers resistance to ampicillin, carbenicillin, and related antibiotics
   4255..4359    -  promoter       AmpR promoter: bla
   4454..35      +  CDS            rop (fragment) (across the origin): Rop protein, which maintains plasmids at low copy number; rop
