[The description below was written by a language model from this plasmid's Addgene catalogue record and pLannotate feature annotations shown in this document.]
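Description:
pDGE478 is an empty CRISPR shuttle vector built on a pUC57-BsaI backbone and designated as the "M4" module in a series used to assemble single guide RNA transcriptional units for multiplex genome editing in plants. It replicates in E. coli from a high-copy ColE1/pUC-type origin and carries an ampicillin resistance gene (β-lactamase with its own promoter) on the backbone. Remnants of the lacZα region, lac promoter/operator, CAP site and short fragments of lacI, rop and bom are also annotated, reflecting the pUC-type cloning vector ancestry rather than functional parts of the payload.

The working region is a placeholder cassette consisting of a chloramphenicol acetyltransferase gene with its cat promoter, followed by a partial ccdA and a complete ccdB toxin gene, which lies immediately upstream of a sequence annotated as a fragment of the Streptococcus pyogenes tracrRNA, i.e. the sgRNA scaffold. According to the catalogue entry, a Solanum lycopersicum U3 promoter drives guide expression; this promoter is not picked up in the automated feature table, and its exact position is therefore not documented there, though the unannotated stretch upstream of the cat promoter is a plausible location. Because of ccdB, the uncut vector must be maintained in a ccdB-tolerant strain under chloramphenicol and ampicillin selection. Hybridized oligonucleotides encoding a target spacer are cloned in place of the CmR-ccdB cassette, so that in standard strains ccdB counterselects against unmodified vector, leaving a U3 promoter–spacer–scaffold unit. The module name and backbone suggest that the finished units are then combined with others in a later assembly step, but the record does not detail this.
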