Addgene plasmid #153269: pDGE478
Purpose: (Empty Backbone) M4 shuttle vector containing the Solanum lycopersicum U3 promoter for preparation of single guide RNA transcriptional units by cloning of hybridized oligonucleotides.
Depositing lab: Johannes Stuttmann. Depositing organization: Martin-Luther-Universitaet Halle-Wittenberg. Publication: Highly efficient multiplex editing: One-shot generation of 8x Nicotiana benthamiana and 12x Arabidopsis mutants. Stuttmann J, Barthel K, Martin P, Ordon J, Erickson JL, Herr R, Ferik F, Kretschmer C, Berner T, Keilwagen J, Marillonnet S, Bonas U. Plant J. 2021 Feb 12. doi: 10.1111/tpj.15197. PubMed 33577114.
Backbone
  Vector backbone: pUC57-BsaI
  Backbone size (bp): 2700
  Vector type: CRISPR
  Selectable markers: ccdB
Growth in bacteria
  Bacterial resistance: Chloramphenicol and Ampicillin, 25 & 100 μg/mL
  Growth temperature: 37°C
  Growth strain: ccdB Survival
  Copy number: High Copy
Gene/Insert
  Gene/Insert name: None
Terms and licenses: Academic/Nonprofit Terms; Industry Terms: Not Available to Industry
Depositor comments: Please visit https://www.biorxiv.org/content/10.1101/2020.03.31.018671v2 for bioRxiv preprint.
How to cite: pDGE478 was a gift from Johannes Stuttmann (Addgene plasmid # 153269 ; http://n2t.net/addgene:153269 ; RRID:Addgene_153269)
